>Addgene plasmid #72079 | Jam2-Fc-His | depositor full sequence | sequence record 137292 | Full sequence
GTCGAGGTCTCGACGGTATCGATTGACATTGATTATTGACTAGCTAGTTATTAATAGTAATCAATTACGG
GGTCATTAGTTCATAGCCCATATATGGAGTTCCGCGTTACATAACTTACGGTAAATGGCCCGCCTGGCTG
ACCGCCCAACGACCCCCGCCCATTGACGTCAATAATGACGTATGTTCCCATAGTAACGCCAATAGGGACT
TTCCATTGACGTCAATGGGTGGAGTATTTACGGTAAACTGCCCACTTGGCAGTACATCAAGTGTATCATA
TGCCAAGTCCGCCCCCTATTGACGTCAATGACGGTAAATGGCCCGCCTGGCATTATGCCCAGTACATGAC
CTTACGGGACTTTCCTACTTGGCAGTACATCTACGTATTAGTCATCGCTATTACCATGGTGATGCGGTTT
TGGCAGTACACCAATGGGCGTGGATAGCGGTTTGACTCACGGGGATTTCCAAGTCTCCACCCCATTGACG
TCAATGGGAGTTTGTTTTGGCACCAAAATCAACGGGACTTTCCAAAATGTCGTAATAACCCCGCCCCGTT
GACGCAAATGGGCGGTAGGCGTGTACGGTGGGAGGTCTATATAAGCAGAGCTCGTTTAGTGAACCGTCAG
ATCGCCTGGAGACGCCATCCACGCTGTTTTGACCTCCATAGAAGACACCGGGACCGATCCAGCCTCCGCG
GCCGGGAACGGTGCATTGGAACGCGGATTCCCCGTGCCAAGAGTGACGTAAGTACCGCCTATAGACTCTA
TAGGCACACCCCTTTGGCTCTTATGCATGCTATACTGTTTTTGGCTTGGGGCCTATACACCCCCGCTTCC
ATATGCTATAGGTGATGGTATAGCTTAGCCTATAGGTGTGGGTTATTGACCATTATTGACCACTCCCCTA
TTGGTGACGATACTTTCCATTACTAATCCATAACATGGCTCTTTGCCACAACTATCTCTATTGGCTATAT
GCCAATACTCTGTCCTTCAGAGACTGACACGGACTCTGTATTTTTACAGGATGGGGTCCCATTTATTATT
TACAAATTCACATATACAACAACGCCGTCCCCCGTGCCCGCAGTTTTTATTAAACATAGCGTGGGATCTC
CACGCGAATCTCGGGTACGTGTTCCGGACATGGGCTCTTCTCCGGTAGCGGCGGAGCTTCCACATCCGAG
CCCTGGTCCCATGCCTCCAGCGGCTCATGGTCGCTCGGCAGCTCCTTGCTCCTAACAGTGGAGGCCAGAC
TTAGGCACAGCACAATGCCCACCACCACCAGTGTGCCGCACAAGGCCGTGGCGGTAGGGTATGTGTCTGA
AAATGAGCTCGGAGATTGGGCTCGCACCGCTGACGCAGATGGAAGACTTAAGGCAGCGGCAGAAGAAGAT
GCAGGCAGCTGAGTTGTTGTATTCTGATAAGAGTCAGAGGTAACTCCCGTTGCGGTGCTGTTAACGGTGG
AGGGCAGTGTAGTCTGAGCAGTACTCGTTGCTGCCGCGCGCGCCACCAGACATAATAGCTGACAGACTAA
CAGACTGTTCCTTTCCATGGGTCTTTTCTGCAGAAGCTTGAATTCTCGAGGATCCGCGGCCGCGCCACCA
TGGCGAGGAGCCCCCAAGGCCTCCTGATGCTGCTGCTGCTACACTACTTGATCGTCGCCCTGGACTATCA
TAAGGCAAATGGGTTTTCTGCATCAAAAGACCACCGTCAAGAAGTCACAGTAATAGAGTTCCAAGAGGCT
ATTTTGGCTTGTAAAACCCCAAAGAAGACTACCTCCTCCAGACTGGAGTGGAAGAAGGTGGGACAGGGGG
TCTCCTTGGTCTACTACCAACAGGCTCTCCAAGGTGACTTTAAAGACCGTGCTGAGATGATAGATTTCAA
TATACGAATCAAAAATGTTACAAGAAGTGATGCTGGAGAGTATCGCTGTGAAGTCAGCGCTCCGACTGAG
CAAGGCCAGAACCTGCAGGAAGATAAAGTCATGCTAGAAGTACTAGTGGCTCCTGCTGTTCCTGCCTGTG
AAGTGCCCACTTCTGTTATGACTGGAAGTGTGGTGGAGCTACGATGCCAGGATAAAGAAGGAAACCCAGC
TCCGGAGTACATCTGGTTTAAAGATGGCACAAGTTTGCTAGGGAATCCAAAAGGCGGCACACACAACAAC
AGCTCGTACACAATGAACACGAAGTCTGGAATTCTGCAATTCAACATGATTTCCAAGATGGACAGTGGAG
AGTATTACTGCGAAGCCCGGAACTCTGTCGGACACCGCAGGTGCCCTGGGAAGCGAATGCAAGTAGGCGC
GCCTGACAAAACTCACACATGCCCACCGTGCCCAGCACCTGAACTCCTGGGGGGACCGTCAGTCTTCCTC
TTCCCCCCAAAACCCAAGGACACCCTCATGATCTCCCGGACCCCTGAGGTCACATGCGTGGTGGTGGACG
TGAGCCACGAAGACCCTGAGGTCAAGTTCAACTGGTACGTGGACGGCGTGGAGGTGCATAATGCCAAGAC
AAAGCCGCGGGAGGAGCAGTACAACAGCACGTACCGTGTGGTCAGCGTCCTCACCGTCCTGCACCAGGAC
TGGCTGAATGGCAAGGAGTACAAGTGCAAGGTCTCCAACAAAGCCCTCCCAGCCCCCATCGAGAAAACCA
TCTCCAAAGCCAAAGGGCAGCCCCGAGAACCACAGGTGTATACCCTGCCCCCATCCCGGGATGAGCTGAC
CAAGAACCAGGTCAGCCTGACCTGCCTGGTCAAAGGCTTCTATCCCAGCGACATCGCCGTGGAGTGGGAG
AGCAATGGGCAGCCGGAGAACAACTACAAGACCACGCCTCCCGTGCTGGACTCCGACGGCTCCTTCTTCC
TCTACAGCAAGCTCACCGTGGACAAGAGCAGGTGGCAGCAGGGGAACGTCTTCTCATGCTCCGTGATGCA
TGAGGCTCTGCACAACCACTACACGCAGAAGAGCCTCTCCCTGTCTCCGGGTAAAGGCGGCCATCATCAC
CATCACCATTAATCTAGAGATCTTATTAAAGCAGAACTTGTTTATTGCAGCTTATAATGGTTACAAATAA
AGCAATAGCATCACAAATTTCACAAATAAAGCATTTTTTTCACTGCATTCTAGTTGTGGTTTGTCCAAAC
TCATCAATGTATCTTATCATGTCTGGTCGACTCTAGCTAGACTCTTCCGCTTCCTCGCTCACTGACTCGC
TGCGCTCGGTCGTTCGGCTGCGGCGAGCGGTATCAGCTCACTCAAAGGCGGTAATACGGTTATCCACAGA
ATCAGGGGATAACGCAGGAAAGAACATGTGAGCAAAAGGCCAGCAAAAGGCCAGGAACCGTAAAAAGGCC
GCGTTGCTGGCGTTTTTCCATAGGCTCCGCCCCCCTGACGAGCATCACAAAAATCGACGCTCAAGTCAGA
GGTGGCGAAACCCGACAGGACTATAAAGATACCAGGCGTTTCCCCCTGGAAGCTCCCTCGTGCGCTCTCC
TGTTCCGACCCTGCCGCTTACCGGATACCTGTCCGCCTTTCTCCCTTCGGGAAGCGTGGCGCTTTCTCAT
AGCTCACGCTGTAGGTATCTCAGTTCGGTGTAGGTCGTTCGCTCCAAGCTGGGCTGTGTGCACGAACCCC
CCGTTCAGCCCGACCGCTGCGCCTTATCCGGTAACTATCGTCTTGAGTCCAACCCGGTAAGACACGACTT
ATCGCCACTGGCAGCAGCCACTGGTAACAGGATTAGCAGAGCGAGGTATGTAGGCGGTGCTACAGAGTTC
TTGAAGTGGTGGCCTAACTACGGCTACACTAGAAGAACAGTATTTGGTATCTGCGCTCTGCTGAAGCCAG
TTACCTTCGGAAAAAGAGTTGGTAGCTCTTGATCCGGCAAACAAACCACCGCTGGTAGCGGTGGTTTTTT
TGTTTGCAAGCAGCAGATTACGCGCAGAAAAAAAGGATCTCAAGAAGATCCTTTGATCTTTTCTACGGGG
TCTGACGCTCAGTGGAACGAAAACTCACGTTAAGGGATTTTGGTCATGAGATTATCAAAAAGGATCTTCA
CCTAGATCCTTTTAAATTAAAAATGAAGTTTTAAATCAATCTAAAGTATATATGAGTAAACTTGGTCTGA
CAGTTACCAATGCTTAATCAGTGAGGCACCTATCTCAGCGATCTGTCTATTTCGTTCATCCATAGTTGCC
TGACTCCCCGTCGTGTAGATAACTACGATACGGGAGGGCTTACCATCTGGCCCCAGTGCTGCAATGATAC
CGCGAGACCCACGCTCACCGGCTCCAGATTTATCAGCAATAAACCAGCCAGCCGGAAGGGCCGAGCGCAG
AAGTGGTCCTGCAACTTTATCCGCCTCCATCCAGTCTATTAATTGTTGCCGGGAAGCTAGAGTAAGTAGT
TCGCCAGTTAATAGTTTGCGCAACGTTGTTGCCATTGCTACAGGCATCGTGGTGTCACGCTCGTCGTTTG
GTATGGCTTCATTCAGCTCCGGTTCCCAACGATCAAGGCGAGTTACATGATCCCCCATGTTGTGCAAAAA
AGCGGTTAGCTCCTTCGGTCCTCCGATCGTTGTCAGAAGTAAGTTGGCCGCAGTGTTATCACTCATGGTT
ATGGCAGCACTGCATAATTCTCTTACTGTCATGCCATCCGTAAGATGCTTTTCTGTGACTGGTGAGTACT
CAACCAAGTCATTCTGAGAATAGTGTATGCGGCGACCGAGTTGCTCTTGCCCGGCGTCAATACGGGATAA
TACCGCGCCACATAGCAGAACTTTAAAAGTGCTCATCATTGGAAAACGTTCTTCGGGGCGAAAACTCTCA
AGGATCTTACCGCTGTTGAGATCCAGTTCGATGTAACCCACTCGTGCACCCAACTGATCTTCAGCATCTT
TTACTTTCACCAGCGTTTCTGGGTGAGCAAAAACAGGAAGGCAAAATGCCGCAAAAAAGGGAATAAGGGC
GACACGGAAATGTTGAATACTCATACTCTTCCTTTTTCAATATTATTGAAGCATTTATCAGGGTTATTGT
CTCATGAGCGGATACATATTTGAATGTATTTAGAAAAATAAACAAATAGGGGTTCCGCGCACATTTCCCC
GAAAAGTGCCACCTGACGTCTAAGAAACCATTATTATCATGACATTAACCTATAAAAATAGGCGTATCAC
GAGGCCCTTTCGTCTCGCGCGTTTCGGTGATGACGGTGAAAACCTCTGACACATGCAGCTCCCGGAGGAA
TGTGTGTCAGTTAGGGTGTGGAAAGTCCCCAGGCTCCCCAGGCAGGCAGAAGTATGCAAAGCATGCATCT
CAATTAGTCAGCAACCAGGTGTGGAAAGTCCCCAGGCTCCCCAGCAGGCAGAAGTATGCAAAGCATGCAT
CTCAATTAGTCAGCAACCATAGTCCCGCCCCTAACTCCGCCCATCCCGCCCCTAACTCCGCCCAGTTCCG
CCCATTCTCCGCCCCATGGCTGACTAATTTTTTTTATTTATGCAGAGGCCGAGGCCGCCTCTGCCTCTGA
GCTATTCCAGAAGTAGTGAGGAGGCTTTTTTGGAGGCCTAGGCTTTTGCAAAAAGCTCCCGGGAGCTTGT
ATATCCATTTTCGTCCCGGAGACGGTCACAGCTTGTCTGTAAGCGGATGCCGGGAGCAGACAAGCCCGTC
AGGGCGCGTCAGCGGGTGTTGGCGGGTGTCGGGGCTGGCTTAACTATGCGGCATCAGAGCAGATTGTACT
GAGAGTGCACCATATGCGGTGTGAAATACCGCACAGATGCGTAAGGAGAAAATACCGCATCAGGAAATTG
TAAGCGTTAATATTTTGTTAAAATTCGCGTTAAATTTTTGTTAAATCAGCTCATTTTTTAACCAATAGGC
CGAAATCGGCAAAATCCCTTATAAATCAAAAGAATAGACCGAGATAGGGT
[37 nt withheld, positions 5931-5967]
AAAGAACGTGGACTCCAACGTCAAAGG
[49 nt withheld, positions 5995-6043]
T
[91 nt withheld, positions 6045-6135]
G
[124 nt withheld, positions 6137-6260]
CCATTCGCCATTCAGGCTGCGCAACTGTTGGGAAGGGCGATCGGTGCGGGCCTCTTCGCTATTACGCCAG
CTGGCGAAAGGGGGATGTGCTGCAAGGCGATTAAGTTGGGTAACGCCAGGGTTTTCCCAGTCACGACGTT
GTAAAACGACGGCCAGTGAATT
Features (pLannotate 1.2.2; 14 found; start..end, strand, type, name):
     25..408     +  enhancer       CMV enhancer: human cytomegalovirus immediate early enhancer
    410..609     +  promoter       CMV promoter: human cytomegalovirus (CMV) immediate early promoter
    748..1573    +  intron         CMV intron A: human cytomegalovirus intron A (Chapman et al., 1991)
   1610..2305    +  CDS            Jam2 (fragment): JAM2_MOUSE - Also known as Vejam From Mus musculus (Mouse).
   2291..2995    +  CDS            IGHG1 (fragment): IGHG1_HUMAN - Experimental evidence at protein level: Swiss-Prot protein existence level 1. Constant region of immunoglobulin heavy chains. Immunoglobulins, also known as antibodies, are membrane-bound or secreted glycoproteins produced by B lymphocytes. In the recognition phase of humoral immunity, the membrane-bound immunoglobulins serve as receptors which, upon binding of a specific antigen, trigger the clonal expansion and differentiation of B lymphocytes into immunoglobulins- secreting plasma cells. Secreted immunoglobulins mediate the effector phase of humoral immunity, which results in
   3045..3166    +  polyA_signal   SV40 poly(A) signal: SV40 polyadenylation signal
   3375..3963    -  rep_origin     ori: high-copy-number ColE1/pMB1/pBR322/pUC origin of replication
   4134..4994    -  CDS            AmpR: β-lactamase; bla; confers resistance to ampicillin, carbenicillin, and related antibiotics
   4995..5099    -  promoter       AmpR promoter: bla
   5194..5229    +  CDS            rop (fragment): Rop protein, which maintains plasmids at low copy number; rop
   5252..5582    +  promoter       SV40 promoter: SV40 enhancer and early promoter
   5705..5804    +  misc_feature   bom (fragment): basis of mobility region from pBR322
   5832..6260    -  rep_origin     f1 ori (sequence partly withheld): f1 bacteriophage origin of replication; arrow indicates direction of (+) strand synthesis
   6264..6421    -  CDS            lacZα (fragment): LacZα fragment of β-galactosidase; lacZ fragment
