[The description below was written by a language model from this plasmid's Addgene catalogue record and pLannotate feature annotations shown in this document.]
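Description:
Jam2-Fc-His is a 6,422 bp mammalian expression plasmid built on the pCMVi-SV40ori backbone and designed to produce a soluble, tagged form of the mouse junctional adhesion molecule JAM-2 (also called JAM-B or VE-JAM). In bacteria it is maintained at high copy by a ColE1/pUC-type origin and selected with ampicillin through the β-lactamase gene. The backbone also carries an f1 phage origin and small remnants of rop, bom and lacZα, which appear to be leftovers from earlier cloning vectors rather than functional parts.

The expression cassette is driven by the human cytomegalovirus immediate early enhancer and promoter followed by CMV intron A, an arrangement generally used to boost transcript processing and expression levels in mammalian cells. Downstream sits a 696 bp fragment encoding the extracellular region of mouse Jam2, cloned between NotI and AscI sites that remain intact. It is fused in frame at its C terminus to the Fc region of human IgG1 and, according to the catalogue entry, a 6X histidine tag supplied by the backbone; the His tag is not separately annotated in the feature table. An SV40 polyadenylation signal terminates the transcript. A separate SV40 enhancer/early promoter region, which includes the SV40 origin reflected in the backbone name, can allow episomal amplification in cells expressing large T antigen.

The Fc portion typically dimerises the ectodomain and allows capture on Fc-binding reagents, while the His tag offers metal-affinity purification or detection. The associated work was an extracellular biochemical screen for binding between cell-surface recognition proteins involved in neuronal subtype recognition in the retina, and this construct supplies one such secreted ectodomain fusion.
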