Addgene plasmid #72079: Jam2-Fc-His
Purpose: Expresses the extracellular region of the JAM-2 protein, C-terminally fused to the Fc region of human IgG1 + 6X histidine tag.
Depositing lab: Woj Wojtowicz. Depositing organization: University of California, Berkeley. Publication: An extracellular biochemical screen reveals that FLRTs and Unc5s mediate neuronal subtype recognition in the retina. Visser JJ, Cheng Y, Perry SC, Chastain AB, Parsa B, Masri SS, Ray TA, Kay JN, Wojtowicz WM. Elife. 2015 Dec 3;4. pii: e08149. doi: 10.7554/eLife.08149. PubMed 26633812.
Backbone
  Vector backbone: pCMVi-SV40ori
  Vector type: Mammalian Expression
Growth in bacteria
  Bacterial resistance: Ampicillin, 100 μg/mL
  Growth temperature: 37°C
  Growth strain: DH5alpha
  Copy number: High Copy
Gene/Insert
  Gene/Insert name: Jam2 (alt names: Junction adhesion molecule 2; JAM-2; JAM-B; Jcam2; VE-JAM; NCBI gene ID 67374; Reference sequence NM_023844.5)
  Species: M. musculus (mouse)
  Insert size (bp): 696
  Entrez Gene: Jam2 (a.k.a. 1110002N23Rik, 2410030G21Rik, 2410167M24Rik, JAM-2, JAM-B, Jcam2, VE-JAM)
  Promoter: CMV
  Tag / fusion protein: Fc-His (C terminal on backbone)
  Cloning method: Restriction Enzyme; 5′ cloning site NotI (not destroyed); 3′ cloning site AscI (not destroyed)
  Sequencing primers: 5′ GTCAGAGGTAACTCCCGTTGC; 3′ ATCATGAGGGTGTCCTTG
Terms and licenses: Academic/Nonprofit Terms; Industry Terms: Not Available to Industry
How to cite: Jam2-Fc-His was a gift from Woj Wojtowicz (Addgene plasmid # 72079 ; http://n2t.net/addgene:72079 ; RRID:Addgene_72079)
