>Addgene plasmid #72079 | Jam2-Fc-His | addgene partial sequence | sequence record 137289 | pMRB101-F 5'-aagatgcaggcagctgagtt-3'
ACGGTGGAGGGCAGTGTAGTCTGAGCAGTACTCGTTGCTGCCGCGCGCGCCACCAGACATAATAGCTGAC
AGACTAACAGACTGTTCCTTTCCATGGGTCTTTTCTGCAGAAGCTTGAATTCTCGAGGATCCGCGGCCGC
GCCACCATGGCGAGGAGCCCCCAAGGCCTCCTGATGCTGCTGCTGCTACACTACTTGATCGTCGCCCTGG
ACTATCATAAGGCAAATGGGTTTTCTGCATCAAAAGACCACCGTCAAGAAGTCACAGTAATAGAGTTCCA
AGAGGCTATTTTGGCTTGTAAAACCCCAAAGAAGACTACCTCCTCCAGACTGGAGTGGAAGAAGGTGGGA
CAGGGGGTCTCCTTGGTCTACTACCAACAGGCTCTCCAAGGTGACTTTAAAGACCGTGCTGAGATGATAG
ATTTCAATATACGAATCAAAAATGTTACAAGAAGTGATGCTGGAGAGTATCGCTGTGAAGTCAGCGCTCC
GACTGAGCAAGGCCAGAACCTGCAGGAAGATAAAGTCATGCTAGAAGTACTAGTGGCTCCTGCTGTTCCT
GCCTGTGAAGTGCCCACTTCTGTTATGACTGGAAGTGTGGTGGAGCTACGATGCCAGGATAAAGAAGGAA
ACCCAGCTCCGGAGTACATCTGGTTTAAAGATGGCACAAGTTTGCTAGGGAATCCAAAAGGCGGCACACA
CAACAACAGCTCGTACACAATGAACACGAAGTCTGGAATTCTGCAATTCAACATGATTTCCAAGATGGAC
AGTGGAGAGTATTACTGCGAAGCCCGGAACTCTGTCGGACACCGCAGGTGCCCTGGGAAGCGAATGCAAG
TAGGCGCGCCTGACAA
