>Addgene plasmid #72079 | Jam2-Fc-His | addgene partial sequence | sequence record 137291 | SV40pA-R 5'-GAAATTTGTGATGCTATTGC-3'
ATAAGATCTCTAGATTAATGGTGATGGTGATGATGGCCGCCTTTACCCGGAGACAGGGAGAGGCTCTTCT
GCGTGTAGTGGTTGTGCAGAGCCTCATGCATCACGGAGCATGAGAAGACGTTCCCCTGCTGCCACCTGCT
CTTGTCCACGGTGAGCTTGCTGTAGAGGAAGAAGGAGCCGTCGGAGTCCAGCACGGGAGGCGTGGTCTTG
TAGTTGTTCTCCGGCTGCCCATTGCTCTCCCACTCCACGGCGATGTCGCTGGGATAGAAGCCTTTGACCA
GGCAGGTCAGGCTGACCTGGTTCTTGGTCAGCTCATCCCGGGATGGGGGCAGGGTATACACCTGTGGTTC
TCGGGGCTGCCCTTTGGCTTTGGAGATGGTTTTCTCGATGGGGGCTGGGAGGGCTTTGTTGGAGACCTTG
CACTTGTACTCCTTGCCATTCAGCCAGTCCTGGTGCAGGACGGTGAGGACGCTGACCACACGGTACGTGC
TGTTGTACTGCTCCTCCCGCGGCTTTGTCTTGGCATTATGCACCTCCACGCCGTCCACGTACCAGTTGAA
CTTGACCTCAGGGTCTTCGTGGCTCACGTCCACCACCACGCATGTGACCTCAGGGGTCCGGGAGATCATG
AGGGTGTCCTTGGGTTTTGGGGGGAAGAGGAAGACTGACGGTCCCCCCAGGAGTTCAGGTGCTGGGCACG
GTGGGCATGTGTGAGTTTTGTCAGGCGCGCCTACTTGCATTCGCTTCCCAGGGCACCTGCGGTGTCCGAC
AGAGTTCCGGGCTTCGCAGTAATACTCTCCACTGTCCATCTTGGAA
